>Addgene plasmid #218006 | pMBS-851 | addgene full sequence | sequence record 434506 | Addgene NGS Result
GAGCTGATACCGCTCGCCGCAGCCGAACGACCGAGCGCAGCGAGTCAGTGAGCGAGGAAGCGGAAGAGCG
CCCAATACGCAAACCGCCTCTCCCCGCGCGTTGGCCGATTCATTAATCACTCTGTGGTCTCAAATGAGCG
GCGGCGGCGGAGGTTGAGACCACGAAGTGGCTCTTCAGTGGACGAAAGGGCCTCGTGATACGCCTATTTT
TATAGGTTAATGTCATGATAATAATGGTTTCTTAGACGTCAGGTGGCACTTTTCGGGGAAATGTGCGCGG
AACCCCTATTTGTTTATTTTTCTAAATACATTCAAATATGTATCCGCTCATGAGACAATAACCCTGATAA
ATGCTTCAATAATATTGAAAAAGGAAGAGTATGCGCTCACGCAACTGGTCCAGAACCTTGACCGAACGCA
GCGGTGGTAACGGCGCAGTGGCGGTTTTCATGGCTTGTTATGACTGTTTTTTTTTGGGGTACAGTCTATG
CCTCGGGCATCCAAGCAGCAAGCGCGTTACGCCGTGGGTCGATGTTTGATGTTATGGAGCAGCAACGATG
TTACGCAGCAGGGCAGTCGCCCTAAAACAAAGTTAAACATCATGAGGGAAGCGGTGATCGCCGAAGTATC
GACTCAACTATCAGAGGTAGTTGGCGTCATCGAGCGCCATCTCGAACCGACGTTGCTGGCCGTACATTTG
TACGGCTCCGCAGTGGATGGCGGCCTGAAGCCACACAGCGATATTGATTTGCTGGTTACGGTGACCGTAA
GGCTTGATGAAACAACGCGGCGAGCTTTGATCAACGACCTTTTGGAAACTTCGGCTTCCCCTGGAGAGAG
CGAGATTCTCCGCGCTGTAGAAGTCACCATTGTTGTGCACGACGACATCATTCCGTGGCGTTATCCAGCT
AAGCGCGAACTGCAATTTGGAGAATGGCAGCGCAATGACATTCTTGCAGGTATCTTCGAGCCAGCCACGA
TCGACATTGATCTGGCTATCTTGCTGACAAAAGCAAGAGAACATAGCGTTGCCTTGGTAGGTCCAGCGGC
GGAGGAACTCTTTGATCCGGTTCCTGAACAGGATCTATTTGAGGCGCTAAATGAAACCTTAACGCTATGG
AACTCGCCGCCCGACTGGGCTGGCGATGAGCGAAATGTAGTGCTTACGTTGTCCCGCATTTGGTACAGCG
CAGTAACCGGCAAAATCGCGCCGAAGGATGTCGCTGCCGACTGGGCAATGGAGCGCCTGCCGGCCCAGTA
TCAGCCCGTCATACTTGAAGCTAGACAGGCTTATCTTGGACAAGAAGAAGATCGCTTGGCCTCGCGCGCA
GATCAGTTGGAAGAATTTGTCCATTACGTAAAAGGCGAGATCACCAAGGTAGTCGGCAAATAACTGTCAG
ACCAAGTTTACTCATATATACTTTAGATTGATTTAAAACTTCATTTTTAATTTAAAAGGATCTAGGTGAA
GATCCTTTTTGATAATCTCATGACCAAAATCCCTTAACGTGAGTTTTCGTTCCACTGAGCGTCAGACCCC
GTAGAAAAGATCAAAGGATCTTCTTGAGATCCTTTTTTTCTGCGCGTAATCTGCTGCTTGCAAACAAAAA
AACCACCGCTACCAGCGGTGGTTTGTTTGCCGGATCAAGAGCTACCAACTCTTTTTCCGAAGGTAACTGG
CTTCAGCAGAGCGCAGATACCAAATACTGTTCTTCTAGTGTAGCCGTAGTTAGGCCACCACTTCAAGAAC
TCTGTAGCACCGCCTACATACCTCGCTCTGCTAATCCTGTTACCAGTGGCTGCTGCCAGTGGCGATAAGT
CGTGTCTTACCGGGTTGGACTCAAGACGATAGTTACCGGATAAGGCGCAGCGGTCGGGCTGAACGGGGGG
TTCGTGCACACAGCCCAGCTTGGAGCGAACGACCTACACCGAACTGAGATACCTACAGCGTGAGCTATGA
GAAAGCGCCACGCTTCCCGAAGGGAGAAAGGCGGACAGGTATCCGGTAAGCGGCAGGGTCGGAACAGGAG
AGCGCACGAGGGAGCTTCCAGGGGGAAACGCCTGGTATCTTTATAGTCCTGTCGGGTTTCGCCACCTCTG
ACTTGAGCGTCGATTTTTGTGATGCTCGTCAGGGGGGCGGAGCCTATGGAAAAACGCCAGCAACGCGGCC
TTTTTACGGTTCCTGGCCTTTTGCTGGCCTTTTGCTCACATGTTCTTTCCTGCGTTATCCCCTGATTCTG
TGGATAACCGTATTACCGCCTTTGAGT
Features (pLannotate 1.2.2; 7 found; start..end, strand, type, name):
      1..66      +  rep_origin     RSF ori (fragment): Plasmids containing the RSF 1030 origin of replication can be propagated in E. coli cells that contain additional plasmids with compatible origins.
     68..117     +  CDS            lacI (fragment): lac repressor; lacI; The lac repressor binds to the lac operator to inhibit transcription in E. coli. This inhibition can be relieved by adding lactose or isopropyl-β-D-thiogalactopyranoside (IPTG).
    276..380     +  promoter       AmpR promoter: bla
    371..451     -  CDS            int (fragment): INT2_ECOLX - Protein inferred from homology: Swiss-Prot protein existence level 3. Putative integrase believed to be involved in the insertion of antibiotic resistance genes into plasmids and transposons. From Escherichia coli.
    539..595     +  CDS            GmR (fragment): gentamycin acetyltransferase; aacC1; confers resistance to gentamycin
    602..1390    +  CDS            aadA: S3AD_ECOLX - Experimental evidence at protein level: Swiss-Prot protein existence level 1. Mediates bacterial resistance to the antibiotics streptomycin and spectinomycin. From Escherichia coli.
   1564..2152    +  rep_origin     ori: high-copy-number ColE1/pMB1/pBR322/pUC origin of replication
