[The description below was written by a language model from this plasmid's Addgene catalogue record and pLannotate feature annotations shown in this document.]
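Description:
pMBS-851 is a Level 0 Modular Cloning (MoClo) part plasmid from a toolkit developed for recombinant protein production in the protozoan host Leishmania tarentolae. It is built in the pICH41258 Level 0 acceptor backbone and is a small plasmid of about 2.27 kb. It is maintained in E. coli at high copy through a ColE1/pUC-type origin of replication. Selection is with spectinomycin, conferred by the aadA aminoglycoside adenylyltransferase gene, which lies downstream of an annotated AmpR (bla) promoter. The feature table also lists short fragments matching an RSF origin, lacI, an integron integrase and a gentamicin acetyltransferase. These are partial hits only, most likely remnants of the backbone and of the resistance cassette's origin rather than functional elements.

The payload is a 22 bp synthetic spacer with no coding or regulatory function of its own, and it is too short to appear as an annotated feature. It was inserted by Golden Gate cloning and occupies position B3 of the MoClo syntax. It can be released with the Type IIS enzyme BsaI, which leaves the position-specific overhangs needed for ordered assembly. Its role is purely structural. When a transcription unit is being assembled and no real part is wanted at position B3, the spacer bridges that slot so that the flanking Level 0 modules can still ligate in the correct order into a Level 1 construct. The record does not say what kind of part normally sits at B3, nor which neighbouring modules the spacer is meant to be combined with.
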