Addgene plasmid #218006: pMBS-851
Purpose: Spacer to bridge position B3
Depositing lab: Michael Schroda. Depositing organization: Rheinland-Pfälzische Technische Universität Kaiserslautern. Publication: A Modular Cloning Toolkit for the production of recombinant proteins in Leishmania tarentolae. Hieronimus K, Donauer T, Klein J, Hinkel B, Spanle JV, Probst A, Niemeyer J, Kibrom S, Kiefer AM, Schneider L, Husemann B, Bischoff E, Mohring S, Bayer N, Klein D, Engels A, Ziehmer BG, Stiebeta J, Moroka P, Schroda M, Deponte M. Microb Cell. 2024 Apr 30;11:128-142. doi: 10.15698/mic2024.04.821. eCollection 2024. PubMed 38799406.
Backbone
  Vector backbone: pICH41258
  Backbone manufacturer: Sylvestre Marillonnet (Addgene plasmid #47987)
  Backbone size w/o insert (bp): 2845
  Total vector size (bp): 2265
  Vector type: Synthetic Biology
Growth in bacteria
  Bacterial resistance: Spectinomycin, 50 μg/mL
  Growth temperature: 37°C
  Growth strain: DH5alpha
  Copy number: High Copy
Gene/Insert
  Gene/Insert name: Spacer
  Species: Synthetic
  Insert size (bp): 22
  Cloning method: Golden Gate
  Sequencing primers: 5′ CAATACGCAAACCGCCTCTCC; 3′ AATAGGCGTATCACGAGGC
Terms and licenses: Academic/Nonprofit Terms; Industry Terms: Not Available to Industry
Depositor comments: Level 0 MoClo Part Position B3, insert can be released via BsaI digest
How to cite: pMBS-851 was a gift from Michael Schroda (Addgene plasmid # 218006 ; http://n2t.net/addgene:218006 ; RRID:Addgene_218006)
